>Addgene plasmid #242705 | pLenti-shOGDH #2 | addgene full sequence | sequence record 487618 | Addgene NGS Result
CGCTTTCCCCCTCCCTATTGCCACGGCGGAACTCATCGCCGCCTGCCTTGCCCGCTGCTGGACAGGGGCT
CGGCTGTTGGGCACTGACAATTCCGTGGTGTTGTCGGGGAAATCATCGTCCTTTCCTTGGCTGCTCGCCT
GTGTTGCCACCTGGATTCTGCGCGGGACGTCCTTCTGCTACGTCCCTTCGGCCCTCAATCCAGCGGACCT
TCCTTCCCGCGGCCTGCTGCCGGCTCTGCGGCCTCTTCCGCGTCTCCGCCTTCGCCCTCAGACGAGTCGG
ATGGTACCTTTAAGACCAATGACTTACAAGGCAGCTGTAGATCTTAGCCACTTTTTAAAAGAAAAGGGGG
GACTGGAAGGGCTAATTCACTCCCAACGAAGACAAGATCTGCTTTTTGCTTGTACTGGGTCTCTCTGGTT
AGACCAGATCTGAGCCTGGGAGCTCTCTGGCTAACTAGGGAACCCACTGCTTAAGCCTCAATAAAGCTTG
CCTTGAGTGCTTCAAGTAGTGTGTGCCCGTCTGTTGTGTGACTCTGGTAACTAGAGATCCCTCAGACCCT
TTTAGTCAGTGTGGAAAATCTCTAGCAGTAGTAGTTCATGTCATCTTATTATTCAGTATTTATAACTTGC
AAAGAAATGAATATCAGAGAGTGAGAGGAACTTGTTTATTGCAGCTTATAATGGTTACAAATAAAGCAAT
AGCATCACAAATTTCACAAATAAAGCATTTTTTTCACTGCATTCTAGTTGTGGTTTGTCCAAACTCATCA
ATGTATCTTATCATGTCTGGCTCTAGCTATCCCGCCCCTAACTCCGCCCATCCCGCCCCTAACTCCGCCC
AGTTCCGCCCATTCTCCGCCCCATGGCTGACTAATTTTTTTTATTTATGCAGAGGCCGAGGCCGCCTCGG
CCTCTGAGCTATTCCAGAAGTAGTGAGGAGGCTTTTTTGGAGGCCTAGGGACGTACCCAATTCGCCCTAT
AGTGAGTCGTATTACGCGCGCTCACTGGCCGTCGTTTTACAACGTCGTGACTGGGAAAACCCTGGCGTTA
CCCAACTTAATCGCCTTGCAGCACATCCCCCTTTCGCCAGCTGGCGTAATAGCGAAGAGGCCCGCACCGA
TCGCCCTTCCCAACAGTTGCGCAGCCTGAATGGCGAATGGG
[124 nt withheld, positions 1162-1285]
C
[91 nt withheld, positions 1287-1377]
A
[49 nt withheld, positions 1379-1427]
CCTTTGACGTTGGAGTCCACGTTCTTT
[37 nt withheld, positions 1455-1491]
ACCCTATCTCGGTCTATTCTTTTGATTTATAAGGGATTTTGCCGATTTCGGCCTATTGGTTAAAAAATGA
GCTGATTTAACAAAAATTTAACGCGAATTTTAACAAAATATTAACGCTTACAATTTAGGTGGCACTTTTC
GGGGAAATGTGCGCGGAACCCCTATTTGTTTATTTTTCTAAATACATTCAAATATGTATCCGCTCATGAG
ACAATAACCCTGATAAATGCTTCAATAATATTGAAAAAGGAAGAGTATGAGTATTCAACATTTCCGTGTC
GCCCTTATTCCCTTTTTTGCGGCATTTTGCCTTCCTGTTTTTGCTCACCCAGAAACGCTGGTGAAAGTAA
AAGATGCTGAAGATCAGTTGGGTGCACGAGTGGGTTACATCGAACTGGATCTCAACAGCGGTAAGATCCT
TGAGAGTTTTCGCCCCGAAGAACGTTTTCCAATGATGAGCACTTTTAAAGTTCTGCTATGTGGCGCGGTA
TTATCCCGTATTGACGCCGGGCAAGAGCAACTCGGTCGCCGCATACACTATTCTCAGAATGACTTGGTTG
AGTACTCACCAGTCACAGAAAAGCATCTTACGGATGGCATGACAGTAAGAGAATTATGCAGTGCTGCCAT
AACCATGAGTGATAACACTGCGGCCAACTTACTTCTGACAACGATCGGAGGACCGAAGGAGCTAACCGCT
TTTTTGCACAACATGGGGGATCATGTAACTCGCCTTGATCGTTGGGAACCGGAGCTGAATGAAGCCATAC
CAAACGACGAGCGTGACACCACGATGCCTGTAGCAATGGCAACAACGTTGCGCAAACTATTAACTGGCGA
ACTACTTACTCTAGCTTCCCGGCAACAATTAATAAACTGGATGGAGGCGGATAAAGTTGCAGGACCACTT
CTGCGCTCGGCCCTTCCGGCTGGCTGGTTTATTGCTGATAAATCTGGAGCCGGTGAGCGTGGGTCTCGCG
GTATCATTGCAGCACTGGGGCCAGATGGTAAGCCCTCCCGTATCGTAGTTATCTACACGACGGGGAGTCA
GGCAACTATGGATGAACGAAATAGACAGATCGCTGAGATAGGTGCCTCACTGATTAAGCATTGGTAACTG
TCAGACCAAGTTTACTCATATATACTTTAGATTGATTTAAAACTTCATTTTTAATTTAAAAGGATCTAGG
TGAAGATCCTTTTTGATAATCTCATGACCAAAATCCCTTAACGTGAGTTTTCGTTCCACTGAGCGTCAGA
CCCCGTAGAAAAGATCAAAGGATCTTCTTGAGATCCTTTTTTTCTGCGCGTAATCTGCTGCTTGCAAACA
AAAAAACCACCGCTACCAGCGGTGGTTTGTTTGCCGGATCAAGAGCTACCAACTCTTTTTCCGAAGGTAA
CTGGCTTCAGCAGAGCGCAGATACCAAATACTGTTCTTCTAGTGTAGCCGTAGTTAGGCCACCACTTCAA
GAACTCTGTAGCACCGCCTACATACCTCGCTCTGCTAATCCTGTTACCAGTGGCTGCTGCCAGTGGCGAT
AAGTCGTGTCTTACCGGGTTGGACTCAAGACGATAGTTACCGGATAAGGCGCAGCGGTCGGGCTGAACGG
GGGGTTCGTGCACACAGCCCAGCTTGGAGCGAACGACCTACACCGAACTGAGATACCTACAGCGTGAGCT
ATGAGAAAGCGCCACGCTTCCCGAAGGGAGAAAGGCGGACAGGTATCCGGTAAGCGGCAGGGTCGGAACA
GGAGAGCGCACGAGGGAGCTTCCAGGGGGAAACGCCTGGTATCTTTATAGTCCTGTCGGGTTTCGCCACC
TCTGACTTGAGCGTCGATTTTTGTGATGCTCGTCAGGGGGGCGGAGCCTATGGAAAAACGCCAGCAACGC
GGCCTTTTTACGGTTCCTGGCCTTTTGCTGGCCTTTTGCTCACATGTTCTTTCCTGCGTTATCCCCTGAT
TCTGTGGATAACCGTATTACCGCCTTTGAGTGAGCTGATACCGCTCGCCGCAGCCGAACGACCGAGCGCA
GCGAGTCAGTGAGCGAGGAAGCGGAAGAGCGCCCAATACGCAAACCGCCTCTCCCCGCGCGTTGGCCGAT
TCATTAATGCAGCTGGCACGACAGGTTTCCCGACTGGAAAGCGGGCAGTGAGCGCAACGCAATTAATGTG
AGTTAGCTTACTCATTAGGCACCCCAGGCTTTACACTTTATGCTTCCGGCTCGTATGTTGTGTGGAATTG
TGAGCGGATAACAATTTCACACAGGAAACAGCTATGACCATGATTACGCCAAGCGCGCAATTAACCCTCA
CTAAAGGGAACAAAAGCTGGAGCTGCAAGCTTAATGTAGTCTTATGCAATACTCTTGTAGTCTTGCAACA
TGGTAACGATGAGTTAGCAACATGCCTTACAAGGAGAGAAAAAGCACCGTGCATGCCGATTGGTGGAAGT
AAGGTGGTACGATCGTGCCTTATTAGGAAGGCAACAGACGGGTCTGACATGGATTGGACGAACCACTGAA
TTGCCGCATTGCAGAGATATTGTATTTAAGTGCCTAGCTCGATACATAAACGGGTCTCTCTGGTTAGACC
AGATCTGAGCCTGGGAGCTCTCTGGCTAACTAGGGAACCCACTGCTTAAGCCTCAATAAAGCTTGCCTTG
AGTGCTTCAAGTAGTGTGTGCCCGTCTGTTGTGTGACTCTGGTAACTAGAGATCCCTCAGACCCTTTTAG
TCAGTGTGGAAAATCTCTAGCAGTGGCGCCCGAACAGGGACTTGAAAGCGAAAGGGAAACCAGAGGAGCT
CTCTCGACGCAGGACTCGGCTTGCTGAAGCGCGCACGGCAAGAGGCGAGGGGCGGCGACTGGTGAGTACG
CCAAAAATTTTGACTAGCGGAGGCTAGAAGGAGAGAGATGGGTGCGAGAGCGTCAGTATTAAGCGGGGGA
GAATTAGATCGCGATGGGAAAAAATTCGGTTAAGGCCAGGGGGAAAGAAAAAATATAAATTAAAACATAT
AGTATGGGCAAGCAGGGAGCTAGAACGATTCGCAGTTAATCCTGGCCTGTTAGAAACATCAGAAGGCTGT
AGACAAATACTGGGACAGCTACAACCATCCCTTCAGACAGGATCAGAAGAACTTAGATCATTATATAATA
CAGTAGCAACCCTCTATTGTGTGCATCAAAGGATAGAGATAAAAGACACCAAGGAAGCTTTAGACAAGAT
AGAGGAAGAGCAAAACAAAAGTAAGACCACCGCACAGCAAGCGGCCGCTGATCTTCAGACCTGGAGGAGG
AGATATGAGGGACAATTGGAGAAGTGAATTATATAAATATAAAGTAGTAAAAATTGAACCATTAGGAGTA
GCACCCACCAAGGCAAAGAGAAGAGTGGTGCAGAGAGAAAAAAGAGCAGTGGGAATAGGAGCTTTGTTCC
TTGGGTTCTTGGGAGCAGCAGGAAGCACTATGGGCGCAGCGTCAATGACGCTGACGGTACAGGCCAGACA
ATTATTGTCTGGTATAGTGCAGCAGCAGAACAATTTGCTGAGGGCTATTGAGGCGCAACAGCATCTGTTG
CAACTCACAGTCTGGGGCATCAAGCAGCTCCAGGCAAGAATCCTGGCTGTGGAAAGATACCTAAAGGATC
AACAGCTCCTGGGGATTTGGGGTTGCTCTGGAAAACTCATTTGCACCACTGCTGTGCCTTGGAATGCTAG
TTGGAGTAATAAATCTCTGGAACAGATTTGGAATCACACGACCTGGATGGAGTGGGACAGAGAAATTAAC
AATTACACAAGCTTAATACACTCCTTAATTGAAGAATCGCAAAACCAGCAAGAAAAGAATGAACAAGAAT
TATTGGAATTAGATAAATGGGCAAGTTTGTGGAATTGGTTTAACATAACAAATTGGCTGTGGTATATAAA
ATTATTCATAATGATAGTAGGAGGCTTGGTAGGTTTAAGAATAGTTTTTGCTGTACTTTCTATAGTGAAT
AGAGTTAGGCAGGGATATTCACCATTATCGTTTCAGACCCACCTCCCAACCCCGAGGGGACCCGACAGGC
CCGAAGGAATAGAAGAAGAAGGTGGAGAGAGAGACAGAGACAGATCCATTCGATTAGTGAACGGATCTCG
ACGGTATCGATCACGAGACTAGCCTCGAGCGGCCGCCCCCTTCACCGAGGGCCTATTTCCCATGATTCCT
TCATATTTGCATATACGATACAAGGCTGTTAGAGAGATAATTGGAATTAATTTGACTGTAAACACAAAGA
TATTAGTACAAAATACGTGACGTAGAAAGTAATAATTTCTTGGGTAGTTTGCAGTTTTAAAATTATGTTT
TAAAATGGACTATCATATGCTTACCGTAACTTGAAAGTATTTCGATTTCTTGGCTTTATATATCTTGTGG
AAAGGACGAAACACCGGGAAGCCAACTTCGACATCAATCTCGAGATTGATGTCGAAGTTGGCTTCTTTTT
GAATTCTCGACCTCGAGACAAATGGCAGTATTCATCCACAATTTTAAAAGAAAAGGGGGGATTGGGGGGT
ACAGTGCAGGGGAAAGAATAGTAGACATAATAGCAACAGACATACAAACTAAAGAATTACAAAAACAAAT
TACAAAAATTCAAAATTTTCGGGTTTATTACAGGGACAGCAGAGATCCACTTTGGCCGCGGCTCGAGGGG
GTTGGGGTTGCGCCTTTTCCAAGGCAGCCCTGGCTAGCCCGGGATCTGCGATCGCTCCGGTGCCCGTCAG
TGGGCAGAGCGCACATCGCCCACAGTCCCCGAGAAGTTGGGGGGAGGGGTCGGCAATTGAACGGGTGCCT
AGAGAAGGTGGCGCGGGGTAAACTGGGAAAGTGATGTCGTGTACTGGCTCCGCCTTTTTCCCGAGGGTGG
GGGAGAACCGTATATAAGTGCAGTAGTCGCCGTGAACGTTCTTTTTCGCAACGGGTTTGCCGCCAGAACA
CAGCTGAAGCTTCGAGGGGCTCGCATCTCTCCTTCACGCGCCCGCCGCCCTACCTGAGGCCGCCATCCAC
GCCGGTTGAGTCGCGTTCTGCCGCCTCCCGCCTGTGGTGCCTCCTGAACTGCGTCCGCCGTCTAGGTAAG
TTTAAAGCTCAGGTCGAGACCGGGCCTTTGTCCGGCGCTCCCTTGGAGCCTACCTAGACTCAGCCGGCTC
TCCACGCTTTGCCTGACCCTGCTTGCTCAACTCTACGTCTTTGTTTCGTTTTCTGTTCTGCGCCGTTACA
GATCCAAGCTGTGACCGGCGCCTACACTAGTCTAGAGGATCCGCTAGACGCCACCATGGAGAGCGACGAG
AGCGGCCTGCCCGCCATGGAGATCGAGTGCCGCATCACCGGCACCCTGAACGGCGTGGAGTTCGAGCTGG
TGGGCGGCGGAGAGGGCACCCCCAAGCAGGGCCGCATGACCAACAAGATGAAGAGCACCAAAGGCGCCCT
GACCTTCAGCCCCTACCTGCTGAGCCACGTGATGGGCTACGGCTTCTACCACTTCGGCACCTACCCCAGC
GGCTACGAGAACCCCTTCCTGCACGCCATCAACAACGGCGGCTACACCAACACCCGCATCGAGAAGTACG
AGGACGGCGGCGTGCTGCACGTGAGCTTCAGCTACCGCTACGAGGCCGGCCGCGTGATCGGCGACTTCAA
GGTGGTGGGCACCGGCTTCCCCGAGGACAGCGTGATCTTCACCGACAAGATCATCCGCAGCAACGCCACC
GTGGAGCACCTGCACCCCATGGGCGATAACGTGCTGGTGGGCAGCTTCGCCCGCACCTTCAGCCTGCGCG
ACGGCGGCTACTACAGCTTCGTGGTGGACAGCCACATGCACTTCAAGAGCGCCATCCACCCCAGCATCCT
GCAGAACGGGGGCCCCATGTTCGCCTTCCGCCGCGTGGAGGAGCTGCACAGCAACACCGAGCTGGGCATC
GTGGAGTACCAGCACGCCTTCAAGACCCCCATCGCCTTCGCCAGATCCCGCGCTCAGTCGTCCAATTCTG
CCGTGGACGGCACCGCCGGACCCGGCTCCACCGGATCTCGCGAGGGCAGAGGAAGTCTTCTAACATGCGG
TGACGTGGAGGAGAATCCCGGCCCTATGACCGAGTACAAGCCCACGGTGCGCCTCGCCACCCGCGACGAC
GTCCCCAGGGCCGTACGCACCCTCGCCGCCGCGTTCGCCGACTACCCCGCCACGCGCCACACCGTCGATC
CGGACCGCCACATCGAGCGGGTCACCGAGCTGCAAGAACTCTTCCTCACGCGCGTCGGGCTCGACATCGG
CAAGGTGTGGGTCGCGGACGACGGCGCCGCGGTGGCGGTCTGGACCACGCCGGAGAGCGTCGAAGCGGGG
GCGGTGTTCGCCGAGATCGGCCCGCGCATGGCCGAGTTGAGCGGTTCCCGGCTGGCCGCGCAGCAACAGA
TGGAAGGCCTCCTGGCGCCGCACCGGCCCAAGGAGCCCGCGTGGTTCCTGGCCACCGTCGGCGTCTCGCC
CGACCACCAGGGCAAGGGTCTGGGCAGCGCCGTCGTGCTCCCCGGAGTGGAGGCGGCCGAGCGCGCCGGG
GTGCCCGCCTTCCTGGAGACCTCCGCGCCCCGCAACCTCCCCTTCTACGAGCGGCTCGGCTTCACCGTCA
CCGCCGACGTCGAGGTGCCCGAAGGACCGCGCACCTGGTGCATGACCCGCAAGCCCGGTGCCTGAAATCA
ACCTCTGGATTACAAAATTTGTGAAAGATTGACTGGTATTCTTAACTATGTTGCTCCTTTTACGCTATGT
GGATACGCTGCTTTAATGCCTTTGTATCATGCTATTGCTTCCCGTATGGCTTTCATTTTCTCCTCCTTGT
ATAAATCCTGGTTGCTGTCTCTTTATGAGGAGTTGTGGCCCGTTGTCAGGCAACGTGGCGTGGTGTGCAC
TGTGTTTGCTGACGCAACCCCCACTGGTTGGGGCATTGCCACCACCTGTCAGCTCCTTTCCGGGACTTT
Features (pLannotate 1.2.2; 29 found; start..end, strand, type, name):
    333..352     +  misc_feature   cPPT/CTS (fragment): central polypurine tract and central termination sequence of HIV-1
    354..587     +  LTR            3' LTR (ΔU3): self-inactivating 3' long terminal repeat (LTR) from HIV-1
    659..780     +  polyA_signal   SV40 poly(A) signal: SV40 polyadenylation signal
    820..955     +  rep_origin     SV40 ori: SV40 origin of replication
    976..994     -  promoter       T7 promoter: promoter for bacteriophage T7 RNA polymerase
   1002..1157    +  CDS            lacZα (fragment): LacZα fragment of β-galactosidase; lacZ fragment
   1162..1590    +  rep_origin     f1 ori (sequence partly withheld): f1 bacteriophage origin of replication; arrow indicates direction of (+) strand synthesis
   1643..1747    +  promoter       AmpR promoter: bla
   1748..2608    +  CDS            AmpR: β-lactamase; bla; confers resistance to ampicillin, carbenicillin, and related antibiotics
   2779..3367    +  rep_origin     ori: high-copy-number ColE1/pMB1/pBR322/pUC origin of replication
   3550..3642    +  CDS            lacI (fragment): lac repressor; lacI; The lac repressor binds to the lac operator to inhibit transcription in E. coli. This inhibition can be relieved by adding lactose or isopropyl-β-D-thiogalactopyranoside (IPTG).
   3655..3676    +  protein_bind   CAP binding site: CAP binding activates transcription in the presence of cAMP. E. coli catabolite activator protein
   3691..3721    +  promoter       lac promoter: promoter for the E. coli lac operon
   3729..3745    +  protein_bind   lac operator: The lac repressor binds to the lac operator to inhibit transcription in E. coli. This inhibition can be relieved by adding lactose or isopropyl-β-D-thiogalactopyranoside (IPTG). lac repressor encoded by lacI
   3790..3808    +  promoter       T3 promoter: promoter for bacteriophage T3 RNA polymerase
   3836..4062    +  promoter       RSV promoter: Rous sarcoma virus enhancer/promoter
   4063..4243    +  LTR            5' LTR (truncated): truncated 5' long terminal repeat (LTR) from HIV-1
   4290..4415    +  misc_feature   HIV-1 Ψ: packaging signal of human immunodeficiency virus type 1
   4399..4762    +  CDS            HIV-1 gag (fragment): gag protein from human immunodeficiency virus 1; gag
   4908..5141    +  misc_feature   RRE: The Rev response element (RRE) of HIV-1 allows for Rev-dependent mRNA export from the nucleus to the cytoplasm.
   5518..5618    +  CDS            Rev (fragment): human immunodeficiency virus 1 (HIV-1) Rev protein; rev; enhances nuclear export of unspliced and incompletely spliced viral mRNAs
   5668..5908    +  promoter       U6 promoter: RNA polymerase III promoter for human U6 snRNA
   6013..6130    +  misc_feature   cPPT/CTS: central polypurine tract and central termination sequence of HIV-1
   6179..6214    +  promoter       hPGK promoter (fragment): human phosphoglycerate kinase 1 promoter
   6253..6464    +  promoter       EF-1α core promoter: core promoter for human elongation factor EF-1α
   6477..6745    +  LTR            5' LTR (truncated): truncated 5' long terminal repeat (LTR) from human T-cell leukemia virus (HTLV) type 1
   6819..7483    +  CDS            CopGFP (fragment): green fluorescent protein 2 from Pontellina plumata, also known as ppluGFP2 (Shagin et al., 2004)
   7607..8206    +  CDS            PuroR: puromycin N-acetyltransferase; pac from Streptomyces alboniger; confers resistance to puromycin
   8207..282     +  misc_feature   WPRE (across the origin): woodchuck hepatitis virus posttranscriptional regulatory element
