[The description below was written by a language model from this plasmid's Addgene catalogue record and pLannotate feature annotations shown in this document.]
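Description:
pLenti-shOGDH #2 is a lentiviral shRNA vector built on the pLKO.EF1.GTP backbone for knocking down the human OGDH gene, which encodes the E1 subunit of the 2-oxoglutarate (α-ketoglutarate) dehydrogenase complex. It is propagated in E. coli as a high-copy plasmid through a ColE1/pUC-type origin with ampicillin selection (AmpR), and it also carries an f1 origin, an SV40 origin and remnants of a lac/lacZα cloning region from the parental backbone. The viral portion has a third-generation, self-inactivating layout. An RSV promoter drives a truncated HIV-1 5' LTR, followed by the Ψ packaging signal with a partial gag sequence, the Rev response element and a cPPT/CTS. A ΔU3 3' LTR closes the transfer cassette, with an SV40 polyadenylation signal downstream, so packaging functions must be supplied in trans.

The payload is a 58 bp hairpin oligonucleotide cloned between AgeI (destroyed in cloning) and EcoRI sites. Although the hairpin itself is not annotated, the gap immediately downstream of the human U6 RNA polymerase III promoter fits this position, from which the shRNA would be transcribed. Further downstream, an EF-1α core promoter joined to an HTLV-1 LTR segment drives a marker cassette containing CopGFP, annotated as a fragment, followed by puromycin N-acetyltransferase. The element linking the two coding sequences is not annotated. A WPRE after PuroR enhances transcript expression, and a short hPGK promoter fragment upstream of EF-1α appears to be a leftover from the original pLKO design. Transduced mammalian cells can therefore be tracked by green fluorescence and enriched with puromycin. The "#2" in the name suggests it is one of several hairpins against OGDH, although the record does not describe the others.
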