Addgene plasmid #242705: pLenti-shOGDH #2
Purpose: shRNA knockdown human OGDH gene
Depositing lab: Xingguo Zhu. Depositing organization: Augusta University.
Backbone
  Vector backbone: pLKO.EF1.GTP
  Vector type: Lentiviral
  Selectable markers: Puromycin
Growth in bacteria
  Bacterial resistance: Ampicillin, 100 μg/mL
  Growth temperature: 37°C
  Growth strain: NEB Stable
  Copy number: High Copy
Gene/Insert
  Gene/Insert name: OGDH
  gRNA/shRNA sequence: GAAGCCAACTTCGACATCAAT
  Species: H. sapiens (human)
  Insert size (bp): 58
  Entrez Gene: OGDH (a.k.a. AKGDH, E1k, E1o, KGD1, OGDC, OGDH-E1, OGDH2, OGDHD)
  Cloning method: Restriction Enzyme; 5′ cloning site AgeI (destroyed during cloning); 3′ cloning site EcoRI (not destroyed)
  Sequencing primers: 5′ common; 3′ common
Terms and licenses: Academic/Nonprofit Terms; Industry Terms: Not Available to Industry
How to cite: pLenti-shOGDH #2 was a gift from Xingguo Zhu (Addgene plasmid # 242705 ; http://n2t.net/addgene:242705 ; RRID:Addgene_242705)
